>Addgene plasmid #203852 | Tet-O-FUW-KDM2B-P2A-mCherry | addgene full sequence | sequence record 403005 | Addgene Partial NGS Result
NNNNNNNNNNNNNNNNNNNNNNNNNNNNNNNNNNNNNNNNNNNNNNNNNNNNNNNNNNGCCATAGAGCCC
ACCGCATCCCCAGCATGCCTGCTATTGTCTTCCCAATCCTCCCCCTTGCTGTCCTGCCCCACCCCACCCC
CCAGAATAGAATGACACCTACTCAGACAATGCGATGCAATTTCCTCATTTTATTAGGAAAGGACAGTGGG
AGTGGCACCTTCCAGGGTCAAGGAAGGCACGGGGGAGGGGCAAACAACAGATGGCTGGCAACTAGAAGGC
ACAGTCGAGGCTGATCAGCGGGTTTAAACGGGCCCTGCTAGAGATTTTCCACACTGACTAAAAGGGTCTG
AGGGATCTCTAGTTACCAGAGTCACACAACAGACGGGCACACACTACTTGAAGCACTCAAGGCAAGCTTT
ATTGAGGCTTAAGCAGTGGGTTCCCTAGTTAGCCAGAGAGCTCCCAGGCTCAGATCTGGTCTAACCAGAG
AGACCCAGTACAGTCCGGATGCAGCTCTCGGGCCATGTGATGAAATGCTAGGCGGCTGTCAAACCTCCAC
TCTAATACTTCTCTCTCCGGGTCATCCATCCCATGCAGGCTCACAGGGTGTAACAAGCGGGTGTTCTCTC
CTTCATTGGCTTCTTCTACCTTCTCTTGCTCAACTGGTACTAGTTCTGCTAGTCCAATCAGGACATCAAA
GGTACTTTATACGGCTAGCCTTGTAGCACCATCCAAAGGTCAGTGGATATCTGATCCCTGGCCCTGGTGT
GTAGTTCTGCCAATCAGGGAAGTAGCCTTGTGTGTGGTAGATCCACAGATCAAGGATATCTTGTCTTCGT
TGGGAGTGAATTAGCCCTTCCAGTCCCCCCTTTTCTTTTAAAAAGTGGCTAAGATCTACAGCTGCCTTGT
AAGTCATTGGTCTTAAAGGTACCTGAGGTGTGACTGGAAAACCCACCTCCTCCTCCTCTTGTGCTTCTAG
CCAGGCACAATCAGCATTGGTAGCTGCTGTATTGCTACTTGTGATTGCTCCATGTTTTTCTAGGTCTCGA
GGTCGACGGTATCGATGCGGGGAAGCGGCCCAAAGGGAGATCCGACTCGTCTGAGGGCGAAGGCGAAGAC
GCGGAAGAGGCCGCAGAGCCGGCAGCAGGCCGCGGGAAGGAAGGTCCGCTGGATTGAGGGCCGAAGGGAC
GTAGCAGAAGGACGTCCCGCGCAGAATCCAGGTGGCAACACAGGCGAGCAGCCAAGGAAAGGACGATGAT
TTCCCCGACAACACCACGGAATTGTCAGTGCCCAACAGCCGAGCCCCTGTCCAGCAGCGGGCAAGGCAGG
CGGCGATGAGTTCCGCCGTGGCAATAGGGAGGGGGAAAGCGAAAGTCCCGGAAAGGAGCTGACAGGTGGT
GGCAATGCCCCAACCAGTGGGGGTTGCGTCAGCAAACACAGTGCACACCACGCCACGTTGCCTGACAACG
GGCCACAACTCCTCATAAAGAGACAGCAACCAGGATTTATACAAGGAGGAGAAAATGAAAGCCATACGGG
AAGCAATAGCATGATACAAAGGCATTAAAGCAGCGTATCCACATAGCGTAAAAGGAGCAACATAGTTAAG
AATACCAGTCAATCTTTCACAAATTTTGTAATCCAGAGGTTGATTGTCGACTTAACGCGTTCTAGATTCA
CTTGTACAGCTCGTCCATGCCGCCGGTGGAGTGGCGGCCCTCGGCGCGTTCGTACTGTTCCACGATGGTG
TAGTCCTCGTTGTGGGAGGTGATGTCCAACTTGATGTTGACGTTGTAGGCGCCGGGCAGCTGCACGGGCT
TCTTGGCCTTGTAGGTGGTCTTGACCTCAGCGTCGTAGTGGCCGCCGTCCTTCAGCTTCAGCCTCTGCTT
GATCTCGCCCTTCAGGGCGCCGTCCTCGGGGTACATCCGCTCGGAGGAGGCCTCCCAGCCCATGGTCTTC
TTCTGCATTACGGGGCCGTCGGAGGGGAAGTTGGTGCCGCGCAGCTTCACCTTGTAGATGAACTCGCCGT
CCTGCAGGGAGGAGTCCTGGGTCACGGTCACCACGCCGCCGTCCTCGAAGTTCATCACGCGCTCCCACTT
GAAGCCCTCGGGGAAGGACAGCTTCAAGTAGTCGGGGATGTCGGCGGGGTGCTTCACGTAGGCCTTGGAG
CCGTACATGAACTGAGGGGACAGGATGTCCCAGGCGAAGGGCAGGGGGCCACCCTTGGTCACCTTCAGCT
TGGCGGTCTGGGTGCCCTCGTAGGGGCGGCCCTCGCCCTCGCCCTCGATCTCGAACTCGTGGCCGTTCAC
GGAGCCCTCCATGTGCACCTTGAAGCGCATGAACTCCTTGATGATGGCCATGTTATCCTCCTCGCCCTTG
CTCACTCCGGAGCCAGGGCCAGGGTTCTCCTCGACGTCGCCAGCCTGCTTCAGCAGGGAAAAGTTGGTGG
CCCCGGATCCATCGAATTCACGCGTACTCAGTTTTTGCAGGAGTTTTTCTTCTACTTGCCCAAACTGGAC
ACTCACAGACATCTCGGCTATGAACTGCTCACAGCCTTCCTTGGTGACTTGCTTGCAGTACCTCAGGTCA
ATATGACAGATGTTTCCACAGCGTTTGAAGAAGGACAGGCACTGATCAGTGACCTTATTGCAGTCAGACA
GGTTGATCTCGGTTAAGGAGTCTCGGGTGGTGGTGCCAACAGCAGTGAGCAGGTTGATAGACTGGTCGGT
GACGTGGTTACAGTAACTGAGGTGGAGCTTGGAGAGCAGGGGCATGTGGCGGATGATGAGCCGCAGGGAG
GCATCTGTGATGTCCAGGCCTGCCAGGCGCAGCTCCACGATGTTCCGGAGCTTGCTCCGATTGTCCATCT
GACCTGGCCTGTTGTCTGTGGGCGGGGACAGGAGATCCCGCATCTGGGCATCCTTTAGTCCCTCCACCCA
CTGGACATCCAGGGTCCGGAGCAGCGGACAACTGGAGCTGCAAAGGGCCGAGACCGCGATCCATGAGCAG
CCTGACAGCACCAAGTCCCGGAGCCCAGGCAGCCGGTTGATGAGCCAGCTCAGCTGCTTCTTGGAGATAT
TGGTCCAGCTGAGGTCGAGGGAGACGGGCTGTCGCCGGATGATGCCACTCAGCATCAGGGGTGTGATAGA
CTTGCAGTGGTTCAGGTCAATGCGGGTCCACAACCGCTTATCGCAGCACCAGCGGTTCCAGGTCCTGCAG
ACCCGCATGCACACACACAGGTCTTGGTGGCTGAGGTAGCTGAAGACGGCCATCCACACCTCCCTGTGCA
TGACGTGGGCTGCCCCATCGTCCAGGGGTAGCGAGTCAGGCGGGGGGCTGATGGGGGGTGGCCGGATCAC
ATGGCGCTCCATCTGGATACACTTGGGCGGGGACACGGAGGGTGGGGGCCGGGAGATGACACGGGGCGGG
CTGCGCAGGCTGGGCCCCAGCTGGTGCCGCAGCTCCCGGGGGGTGCCGTTGAGCCCCTTGCTGAAGCGGT
GGGGACGCTCGCAGATGCCCGGGGGCCGCTTGGGCTCCTCGCCCTCGCTCTCAGGCTCCGACTTGATGGG
CTGCTGGTTCTCGTTGGCCAGGCTGTTCTCCGTCCTCTGGATCTCGTGGTTGAGCTCCTTGCTCAGCTCC
CTGCTCAGCTCCTTGTTGGGAAGCCGCCGCTTCCGGCGCATCTTCACCTTCTTCTTCTCCTCCGGGCCCT
CGGCCCCTTCGGTGCTGGGTCCCGCGGTGGGGGAGCTGGAGCGGGAGTGGTCGCTCTCCCTGGTCTTGGG
GGGCGCCTCGGGCAGTTCGTCCTCGGGTTCCTGCTTGAAGCGCCGGAGGGGCTTGTTGGCCAGCGCCATG
CGGTCCTCGGCGTTCTTCCAGGACCGCCGCTTTTTCCTGAAAAGCTTATCTTCTTTGCCAGGTTTGAGCT
GCTGCTGGAAGTAAGTGAGACTGGATCTCCACCAGGGGCTGAGGCTGCTGCCTAGAGGGGGCCTCGGCGA
GAGGTGAGAGGAGGAACCGGGGGACGTTTGAAGCGATGAGGCCCGCTTGCGTCCACTCAGCTCCTGGGGC
TTCTCGTATTTCCGCTTCTTCCTCAGGTGCACGTCGTCAGACTTTCTGCGCAGAAGGCCGTCCGGCGGCA
CCTTCTTCGAGTGCTCATCCGACCTGCGCCGGGGCGCCTCCTCACACTCACTCCTCCGCTTGGCAGGTTC
CTGCCCTTCCTTGTTGTCCCGGTTCATCTTCTGCTCCTTGAGCAGGGAGCCGGGCAGGTTGGAGGCGTAC
TTAAAGCCAGGGCCACGCTTTTGTTTCCCGGTCTTGCCGGCGTGGTTACACTTCGGACACTCCCAGCAGT
TTGGAAGCTCGTCGTTGACCACACCCTCTGACTCCTTAATCTTAAGGCATCCAGGGTGGATGATTTCATT
GCAGATGGAGCACTCCATGAGCATGAGGTTAAACTTGCCTTCCTCCTCTTCCACCGTGTCTTCCTTCCCC
GCCTCGCCACACACAAGGCACACGGCGGTGTGGGGCAGCACTGGCGCGATGCACTGCCGCATGATGCAGC
TCTGCTTCATGCGCCCGGGGCCCCCGAACTTCTTCATGTCCTTGCAGAAGTGGCACTCTCCGCACTCGGT
CCGCAGGCAGGCCTCGCACTTGCGGCATCGCGTCCGGCGCCGCCGAGCTCCTGCCGTTGTCCGGTTGGCG
GCCAACTTCACCGCGGAGGCCGGGCCCAGCTTCCCCTTGGGCCGACCCACAGCCCGGTTCTTTGGAGTCT
TCTTTGGCCAAGTCACCACAGGGACCCCAGTGATGGCCAGACTAGGGTCATCATCTGCGTGCTCCTTCAG
GACGTTCTTCACACCCTCCAGGAGTGCCTGGGGGTCCTCGATGCCCTCGGGGACACACTTCTTGTTCTCC
GGGAGGGATTCCAGTTTCTCCACCAGAGCTTTCAGGCCCTTCAGTTCAAACTCAGTGAGATGGGTCCATT
TGGCAGAGACCTCCGTGGCGGGAGAGCCGGTGGGGGTCTTGGGGTAGTCTACGGCCAATGTGGTGGACTT
CACACTTTCCTCCGACTCATTAGACAAAGTCCTTTTGAGGAATCGCAGGGCAGGTGCTTTGGGCTTCTTC
CCGAGGGCCTCCTGGTCCTCAGAGGGCGTGCTGGTGGGTGAAGTGGAGCCATCGGTGGGCGGTTTGGGTG
CCCTGTCCCTGCCCTCGCCCTCCTCGTCCTTCTCCTCCTCCTCCTGAGGCTGCTGATCACAGGCCTCCTC
CTCCATCTCCAGCCAGGAATCCGAAGAGAAGCCGTCTATGCTGGGCTTCCTCGGGGCATCAATAAGCATC
GACTCCCTCTGGTATTCCTGAGTGAGGTGGGAGCGCTGGGTCACACAGTACACGTATCTCTCCAGGACAT
ACCAGCACATCTCATAGTAGAAGGGGTAACGGAATTTGGGCTGCACCCGCGTCCTGTCCTCGATCTCGTA
GATCCGCAGCTGCATGGGCACGTTAAAGCTGTGCAGGATGTTTCCGCCGAACACCAAAGAGTCTACAGGG
GTGTAGACGGCATGGATCCAACCGGAAGGGATGAAAAATGTGTAGCCCTGCTTCAGCTCAATTCTTTGGC
ATCGTTCCACACGGTCTCCCAGAAAGATGTCACTCTGTTTGCCTGACAGCACCCACTCCTCGTACAGCGC
CAAATTGTGCAGCGTTGGAGGAATCAGCCAAAAAATCTTCCCACCCCGGAAAACATGGTACCAAACGGAA
GTGCCTCCAAAGTCGATGTGGAAGTCGGTGAAACAACCTTTCACGCTCATCAGACAGTACTTTTTCACTT
TCGGGTACTTCATCTCTGCAATGGCGTTCGTGGCTTCTGTCTGCTTCTCCTTCAGATGCTGGGGCCACAT
GTTGTCCACCCAGTCCACCAGGTCTACCACAGTCGGACGCTTGACCAAGTGCTCCAGCTTGGTGTGGCTG
AACTCTAGGCTGATGACGTTGTACAGCTTGTCCCGCTGGGCCTCGGGCGTCTCGTAGTAACGCACAAACT
GGGACATGCTCATCTCCGTGCCCTTCTGGGTGTTCACATCCATCACGTCCACAAGCCGCCGGCTCCCCAC
TAGGAGTTTGACGTCTCGGACTGTGAAATCAGGGTCAGGCATCTTAATTCCCAGTCCATCCTTTTCTCGA
AATATCAGGGGAACCCTGAGAGCTTCTCTCTGTACGTACTCATAGTTGAAATCTTTGCCCTCCATGGCGT
GCACGAAGTCCCCCTGGTACAGCTGGCTGCGAAGCTTCTCCTCCAGGCTGAAGCCGCGGACGCTGACGAT
CTCCTCCACGTCCGACAAGTCCTCGTTCTCGTCGTATCGCTGGCGGTCAATCGGGCGCTGTGTGGCCGAC
TCAAATTCAAAGCATTTTGTATATATAACTGTTTTCTTTTTTTGCTTTTCTGCTGCATGTCTTTTTCGTG
GGGGGTGATCCTCTGCAGATCCCCCCATTTGCGGACCCGCCATGGTGGCGGAATTCGGGGCCGCGGAGGC
TGGATCGGTCCCGGTGTCTTCTATGGAGGTCAAAACAGCGTGGATGGCGTCTCCAGGCGATCTGACGGTT
CACTAAACGAGCTCTGCTTATATAGGCCTCCCACCGTACACGCCTACCTCGACCCGGGTACCGAGCTCGA
CTTCCACTTTTCTCTATCACTGATAGGGAGTGGTAAACTCGACTTTCACTTTTCTCTATCACTGATAGGG
AGTGGTAAACTCGACTTTCACTTTTCTCTATCACTGATAGGGAGTGGTAAACTCGACTTTCACTTTTCTC
TATCACTGATAGGGAGTGGTAAACTCGACTTTCACTTTTCTCTATCACTGATAGGGAGTGGTAAACTCGA
CTTTCACTTTTCTCTATCACTGATAGGGAGTGGTAAACTCGAGATCTAACCAAACTGGATCTCTGCTGTC
CCTGTAATAAACCCGAAAATTTTGAATTTTTGTAATTTGTTTTTGTAATTCTTTAGTTTGTATGTCTGTT
GCTATTATGTCTACTATTCTTTCCCCTGCACTGTACCCCCCAATCCCCCCTTTTCTTTTAAAATTGTGGA
TGAATACTGCCATTTGTCTGCAGAATTGGCGCACGCAGTGCCGATCCGTTCACTAATCGAATGGATCTGT
CTCTGTCTCTCTCTCCACCTTCTTCTTCTATTCCTTCGGGCCTGTCGGGTCCCCTCGGGGTTGGGAGGTG
GGTCTGAAACGATAATGGTGAATATCCCTGCCTAACTCTATTCACTATAGAAAGTACAGCAAAAACTATT
CTTAAACCTACCAAGCCTCCTACTATCATTATGAATAATTTTATATACCACAGCCAATTTGTTATGTTAA
ACCAATTCCACAAACTTGCCCATTTATCTAATTCCAATAATTCTTGTTCATTCTTTTCTTGCTGGTTTTG
CGATTCTTCAATTAAGGAGTGTATTAAGCTTGTGTAATTGTTAATTTCTCTGTCCCACTCCATCCAGGTC
GTGTGATTCCAAATCTGTTCCAGAGATTTATTACTCCAACTAGCATTCCAAGGCACAGCAGTGGTGCAAA
TGAGTTTTCCAGAGCAACCCCAAATCCCCAGGAGCTGTTGATCCTTTAGGTATCTTTCCACAGCCAGGAT
TCTTGCCTGGAGCTGCTTGATGCCCCAGACTGTGAGTTGCAACAGATGCTGTTGCGCCTCAATAGCCCTC
AGCAAATTGTTCTGCTGCTGCACTATACCAGACAATAATTGTCTGGCCTGTACCGTCAGCGTCATTGACG
CTGCGCCCATAGTGCTTCCTGCTGCTCCCAAGAACCCAAGGAACAAAGCTCCTATTCCCACTGCTCTTTT
TTCTCTCTGCACCACTCTTCTCTTTGCCTTGGTGGGTGCTACTCCTAATGGTTCAATTTTTACTACTTTA
TATTTATATAATTCACTTCTCCAATTGTCCCTCATATCTCCTCCTCCAGGTCTGAAGATCAGCGGCCGCT
TGCTGTGCGGTGGTCTTACTTTTGTTTTGCTCTTCCTCTATCTTGTCTAAAGCTTCCTTGGTGTCTTTTA
TCTCTATCCTTTGATGCACACAATAGAGGGTTGCTACTGTATTATATAATGATCTAAGTTCTTCTGATCC
TGTCTGAAGGGATGGTTGTAGCTGTCCCAGTATTTGTCTACAGCCTTCTGATGTTTCTAACAGGCCAGGA
TTAACTGCGAATCGTTCTAGCTCCCTGCTTGCCCATACTATATGTTTTAATTTATATTTTTTCTTTCCCC
CTGGCCTTAACCGAATTTTTTCCCATCGCGATCTAATTCTCCCCCGCTTAATACTGACGCTCTCGCACCC
ATCTCTCTCCTTCTAGCCTCCGCTAGTCAAAATTTTTGGCGTACTCACCAGTCGCCGCCCCTCGCCTCTT
GCCGTGCGCGCTTCAGCAAGCCGAGTCCTGCGTCGAGAGAGCTCCTCTGGTTTCCCTTTCGCTTTCAAGT
CCCTGTTCGGGCGCCACTGCTAGAGATTTTCCACACTGACTAAAAGGGTCTGAGGGATCTCTAGTTACCA
GAGTCACACAACAGACGGGCACACACTACTTGAAGCACTCAAGGCAAGCTTTATTGAGGCTTAAGCAGTG
GGTTCCCTAGTTAGCCAGAGAGCTCCCAGGCTCAGATCTGGTCTAACCAGAGAGACCCAGTACAGGCAAA
ACGCGCTGCTTATATAGACCTCCCACCGTACACGCCTACCGCCCATTTGCGTCAATGGGGCGGAGTTGTT
ACGACATTTTGGAAAGTCCCGTTGATTTTGGTGCCAAAACAAACTCCCATTGACGTCAATGGGGTGGAGA
CTTGGAAATCCCCGTGAGTCAAACCGCTATCCACGCCCATTGATGTACTGCCAAAACCGCATCACCATGG
TAATAGCGATGACTAATACGTAGATGTACTGCCAAGTAGGAAAGTCCCATAAGGTCATGTACTGGGCATA
ATGCCAGGCGGGCCATTTACCGTCATTGACGTCAATAGGGGGCGTACTTGGCATATGATACACTTGATGT
ACTGCCAAGTGGGCAGTTTACCGTAAATACTCCACCCATTGACGTCAATGGAAAGTCCCTATTGGCGTTA
CTATGGGAACATACGTCATTATTGACGTCAATGGGCGGGGGTCGTTGGGCGGTCAGCCAGGCGGGCCATT
TACCGTAAGTTATGTAACGCGGAACTCCATATATGGGCTATGAACTAATGACCCCGTAATTGATTACTAT
TAATAACTAGTCAATAATCAATGTCAACGCGTATATCTGGCCCGTACATCGCGAAGCAGCGCAAAACGCC
TAACCCTAAGCAGATTCTTCATGCAATTGTCGGTCAAGCCTTGCCTTGTTGTAGCTTAAATTTTGCTCGC
GCACTACTCAGCGACCTCCAACACACAAGCAGGGAGCAGATACTGGCTTAACTNNNNNNNNNNNNNNNNN
NNNNNNNNNNN
Features (pLannotate 1.2.2; 17 found; start..end, strand, type, name):
     60..284     -  polyA_signal   bGH poly(A) signal: bovine growth hormone polyadenylation signal
    316..496     -  LTR            5' LTR (truncated): truncated 5' long terminal repeat (LTR) from HIV-1
    504..673     -  LTR            5' LTR (fragment): 5' long terminal repeat (LTR) from HIV-1
    720..1082    -  CDS            nef (fragment): NEF_HV1LA - Experimental evidence at protein level: Swiss-Prot protein existence level 1. Extracellular Nef protein targets CD4(+) T-lymphocytes for apoptosis by interacting with CXCR4 surface receptors. From Human immunodeficiency virus type 1 group M subtype B (isolate Lai) (HIV-1).
   1067..1655    -  misc_feature   WPRE: woodchuck hepatitis virus posttranscriptional regulatory element
   1681..2385    -  CDS            mCherry: mCherry is a basic (constitutively fluorescent) red fluorescent protein published in 2004, derived from Discosoma sp.. It is reported to be a very rapidly-maturing monomer with low acid sensitivity.
   2476..6483    -  CDS            KDM2B: KDM2B_HUMAN - Also known as CXXC2, FBL10, FBXL10, JHDM1B, NDY1 From Homo sapiens (Human).
   6590..6628    -  promoter       minimal CMV promoter: human cytomegalovirus (CMV) immediate early promoter
   6646..6889    -  protein_bind   tetracycline response element (fragment): contains seven copies of the tetracycline operator tetO tetracycline repressor TetR
   6946..7063    -  misc_feature   cPPT/CTS: central polypurine tract and central termination sequence of HIV-1
   7113..7213    -  CDS            Rev (fragment): human immunodeficiency virus 1 (HIV-1) Rev protein; rev; enhances nuclear export of unspliced and incompletely spliced viral mRNAs
   7590..7823    -  misc_feature   RRE: The Rev response element (RRE) of HIV-1 allows for Rev-dependent mRNA export from the nucleus to the cytoplasm.
   7969..8332    -  CDS            HIV-1 gag (fragment): gag protein from human immunodeficiency virus 1; gag
   8316..8441    -  misc_feature   HIV-1 Ψ: packaging signal of human immunodeficiency virus type 1
   8488..8668    -  LTR            5' LTR (truncated): truncated 5' long terminal repeat (LTR) from HIV-1
   8686..8885    -  promoter       CMV promoter: human cytomegalovirus (CMV) immediate early promoter
   8886..9265    -  enhancer       CMV enhancer: human cytomegalovirus immediate early enhancer
