>Addgene plasmid #203852 | Tet-O-FUW-KDM2B-P2A-mCherry | addgene full sequence | sequence record 407156 | Addgene NGS Result
TCGACGGATCGGGAGATCTCCCGATCCCCTATGGTGCACTCTCAGTACAATCTGCTCTGATGCCGCATAG
TTAAGCCAGTATCTGCTCCCTGCTTGTGTGTTGGAGGTCGCTGAGTAGTGCGCGAGCAAAATTTAAGCTA
CAACAAGGCAAGGCTTGACCGACAATTGCATGAAGAATCTGCTTAGGGTTAGGCGTTTTGCGCTGCTTCG
CGATGTACGGGCCAGATATACGCGTTGACATTGATTATTGACTAGTTATTAATAGTAATCAATTACGGGG
TCATTAGTTCATAGCCCATATATGGAGTTCCGCGTTACATAACTTACGGTAAATGGCCCGCCTGGCTGAC
CGCCCAACGACCCCCGCCCATTGACGTCAATAATGACGTATGTTCCCATAGTAACGCCAATAGGGACTTT
CCATTGACGTCAATGGGTGGAGTATTTACGGTAAACTGCCCACTTGGCAGTACATCAAGTGTATCATATG
CCAAGTACGCCCCCTATTGACGTCAATGACGGTAAATGGCCCGCCTGGCATTATGCCCAGTACATGACCT
TATGGGACTTTCCTACTTGGCAGTACATCTACGTATTAGTCATCGCTATTACCATGGTGATGCGGTTTTG
GCAGTACATCAATGGGCGTGGATAGCGGTTTGACTCACGGGGATTTCCAAGTCTCCACCCCATTGACGTC
AATGGGAGTTTGTTTTGGCACCAAAATCAACGGGACTTTCCAAAATGTCGTAACAACTCCGCCCCATTGA
CGCAAATGGGCGGTAGGCGTGTACGGTGGGAGGTCTATATAAGCAGCGCGTTTTGCCTGTACTGGGTCTC
TCTGGTTAGACCAGATCTGAGCCTGGGAGCTCTCTGGCTAACTAGGGAACCCACTGCTTAAGCCTCAATA
AAGCTTGCCTTGAGTGCTTCAAGTAGTGTGTGCCCGTCTGTTGTGTGACTCTGGTAACTAGAGATCCCTC
AGACCCTTTTAGTCAGTGTGGAAAATCTCTAGCAGTGGCGCCCGAACAGGGACTTGAAAGCGAAAGGGAA
ACCAGAGGAGCTCTCTCGACGCAGGACTCGGCTTGCTGAAGCGCGCACGGCAAGAGGCGAGGGGCGGCGA
CTGGTGAGTACGCCAAAAATTTTGACTAGCGGAGGCTAGAAGGAGAGAGATGGGTGCGAGAGCGTCAGTA
TTAAGCGGGGGAGAATTAGATCGCGATGGGAAAAAATTCGGTTAAGGCCAGGGGGAAAGAAAAAATATAA
ATTAAAACATATAGTATGGGCAAGCAGGGAGCTAGAACGATTCGCAGTTAATCCTGGCCTGTTAGAAACA
TCAGAAGGCTGTAGACAAATACTGGGACAGCTACAACCATCCCTTCAGACAGGATCAGAAGAACTTAGAT
CATTATATAATACAGTAGCAACCCTCTATTGTGTGCATCAAAGGATAGAGATAAAAGACACCAAGGAAGC
TTTAGACAAGATAGAGGAAGAGCAAAACAAAAGTAAGACCACCGCACAGCAAGCGGCCGCTGATCTTCAG
ACCTGGAGGAGGAGATATGAGGGACAATTGGAGAAGTGAATTATATAAATATAAAGTAGTAAAAATTGAA
CCATTAGGAGTAGCACCCACCAAGGCAAAGAGAAGAGTGGTGCAGAGAGAAAAAAGAGCAGTGGGAATAG
GAGCTTTGTTCCTTGGGTTCTTGGGAGCAGCAGGAAGCACTATGGGCGCAGCGTCAATGACGCTGACGGT
ACAGGCCAGACAATTATTGTCTGGTATAGTGCAGCAGCAGAACAATTTGCTGAGGGCTATTGAGGCGCAA
CAGCATCTGTTGCAACTCACAGTCTGGGGCATCAAGCAGCTCCAGGCAAGAATCCTGGCTGTGGAAAGAT
ACCTAAAGGATCAACAGCTCCTGGGGATTTGGGGTTGCTCTGGAAAACTCATTTGCACCACTGCTGTGCC
TTGGAATGCTAGTTGGAGTAATAAATCTCTGGAACAGATTTGGAATCACACGACCTGGATGGAGTGGGAC
AGAGAAATTAACAATTACACAAGCTTAATACACTCCTTAATTGAAGAATCGCAAAACCAGCAAGAAAAGA
ATGAACAAGAATTATTGGAATTAGATAAATGGGCAAGTTTGTGGAATTGGTTTAACATAACAAATTGGCT
GTGGTATATAAAATTATTCATAATGATAGTAGGAGGCTTGGTAGGTTTAAGAATAGTTTTTGCTGTACTT
TCTATAGTGAATAGAGTTAGGCAGGGATATTCACCATTATCGTTTCAGACCCACCTCCCAACCCCGAGGG
GACCCGACAGGCCCGAAGGAATAGAAGAAGAAGGTGGAGAGAGAGACAGAGACAGATCCATTCGATTAGT
GAACGGATCGGCACTGCGTGCGCCAATTCTGCAGACAAATGGCAGTATTCATCCACAATTTTAAAAGAAA
AGGGGGGATTGGGGGGTACAGTGCAGGGGAAAGAATAGTAGACATAATAGCAACAGACATACAAACTAAA
GAATTACAAAAACAAATTACAAAAATTCAAAATTTTCGGGTTTATTACAGGGACAGCAGAGATCCAGTTT
GGTTAGATCTCGAGTTTACCACTCCCTATCAGTGATAGAGAAAAGTGAAAGTCGAGTTTACCACTCCCTA
TCAGTGATAGAGAAAAGTGAAAGTCGAGTTTACCACTCCCTATCAGTGATAGAGAAAAGTGAAAGTCGAG
TTTACCACTCCCTATCAGTGATAGAGAAAAGTGAAAGTCGAGTTTACCACTCCCTATCAGTGATAGAGAA
AAGTGAAAGTCGAGTTTACCACTCCCTATCAGTGATAGAGAAAAGTGAAAGTCGAGTTTACCACTCCCTA
TCAGTGATAGAGAAAAGTGGAAGTCGAGCTCGGTACCCGGGTCGAGGTAGGCGTGTACGGTGGGAGGCCT
ATATAAGCAGAGCTCGTTTAGTGAACCGTCAGATCGCCTGGAGACGCCATCCACGCTGTTTTGACCTCCA
TAGAAGACACCGGGACCGATCCAGCCTCCGCGGCCCCGAATTCCGCCACCATGGCGGGTCCGCAAATGGG
GGGATCTGCAGAGGATCACCCCCCACGAAAAAGACATGCAGCAGAAAAGCAAAAAAAGAAAACAGTTATA
TATACAAAATGCTTTGAATTTGAGTCGGCCACACAGCGCCCGATTGACCGCCAGCGATACGACGAGAACG
AGGACTTGTCGGACGTGGAGGAGATCGTCAGCGTCCGCGGCTTCAGCCTGGAGGAGAAGCTTCGCAGCCA
GCTGTACCAGGGGGACTTCGTGCACGCCATGGAGGGCAAAGATTTCAACTATGAGTACGTACAGAGAGAA
GCTCTCAGGGTTCCCCTGATATTTCGAGAAAAGGATGGACTGGGAATTAAGATGCCTGACCCTGATTTCA
CAGTCCGAGACGTCAAACTCCTAGTGGGGAGCCGGCGGCTTGTGGACGTGATGGATGTGAACACCCAGAA
GGGCACGGAGATGAGCATGTCCCAGTTTGTGCGTTACTACGAGACGCCCGAGGCCCAGCGGGACAAGCTG
TACAACGTCATCAGCCTAGAGTTCAGCCACACCAAGCTGGAGCACTTGGTCAAGCGTCCGACTGTGGTAG
ACCTGGTGGACTGGGTGGACAACATGTGGCCCCAGCATCTGAAGGAGAAGCAGACAGAAGCCACGAACGC
CATTGCAGAGATGAAGTACCCGAAAGTGAAAAAGTACTGTCTGATGAGCGTGAAAGGTTGTTTCACCGAC
TTCCACATCGACTTTGGAGGCACTTCCGTTTGGTACCATGTTTTCCGGGGTGGGAAGATTTTTTGGCTGA
TTCCTCCAACGCTGCACAATTTGGCGCTGTACGAGGAGTGGGTGCTGTCAGGCAAACAGAGTGACATCTT
TCTGGGAGACCGTGTGGAACGATGCCAAAGAATTGAGCTGAAGCAGGGCTACACATTTTTCATCCCTTCC
GGTTGGATCCATGCCGTCTACACCCCTGTAGACTCTTTGGTGTTCGGCGGAAACATCCTGCACAGCTTTA
ACGTGCCCATGCAGCTGCGGATCTACGAGATCGAGGACAGGACGCGGGTGCAGCCCAAATTCCGTTACCC
CTTCTACTATGAGATGTGCTGGTATGTCCTGGAGAGATACGTGTACTGTGTGACCCAGCGCTCCCACCTC
ACTCAGGAATACCAGAGGGAGTCGATGCTTATTGATGCCCCGAGGAAGCCCAGCATAGACGGCTTCTCTT
CGGATTCCTGGCTGGAGATGGAGGAGGAGGCCTGTGATCAGCAGCCTCAGGAGGAGGAGGAGAAGGACGA
GGAGGGCGAGGGCAGGGACAGGGCACCCAAACCGCCCACCGATGGCTCCACTTCACCCACCAGCACGCCC
TCTGAGGACCAGGAGGCCCTCGGGAAGAAGCCCAAAGCACCTGCCCTGCGATTCCTCAAAAGGACTTTGT
CTAATGAGTCGGAGGAAAGTGTGAAGTCCACCACATTGGCCGTAGACTACCCCAAGACCCCCACCGGCTC
TCCCGCCACGGAGGTCTCTGCCAAATGGACCCATCTCACTGAGTTTGAACTGAAGGGCCTGAAAGCTCTG
GTGGAGAAACTGGAATCCCTCCCGGAGAACAAGAAGTGTGTCCCCGAGGGCATCGAGGACCCCCAGGCAC
TCCTGGAGGGTGTGAAGAACGTCCTGAAGGAGCACGCAGATGATGACCCTAGTCTGGCCATCACTGGGGT
CCCTGTGGTGACTTGGCCAAAGAAGACTCCAAAGAACCGGGCTGTGGGTCGGCCCAAGGGGAAGCTGGGC
CCGGCCTCCGCGGTGAAGTTGGCCGCCAACCGGACAACGGCAGGAGCTCGGCGGCGCCGGACGCGATGCC
GCAAGTGCGAGGCCTGCCTGCGGACCGAGTGCGGAGAGTGCCACTTCTGCAAGGACATGAAGAAGTTCGG
GGGCCCCGGGCGCATGAAGCAGAGCTGCATCATGCGGCAGTGCATCGCGCCAGTGCTGCCCCACACCGCC
GTGTGCCTTGTGTGTGGCGAGGCGGGGAAGGAAGACACGGTGGAAGAGGAGGAAGGCAAGTTTAACCTCA
TGCTCATGGAGTGCTCCATCTGCAATGAAATCATCCACCCTGGATGCCTTAAGATTAAGGAGTCAGAGGG
TGTGGTCAACGACGAGCTTCCAAACTGCTGGGAGTGTCCGAAGTGTAACCACGCCGGCAAGACCGGGAAA
CAAAAGCGTGGCCCTGGCTTTAAGTACGCCTCCAACCTGCCCGGCTCCCTGCTCAAGGAGCAGAAGATGA
ACCGGGACAACAAGGAAGGGCAGGAACCTGCCAAGCGGAGGAGTGAGTGTGAGGAGGCGCCCCGGCGCAG
GTCGGATGAGCACTCGAAGAAGGTGCCGCCGGACGGCCTTCTGCGCAGAAAGTCTGACGACGTGCACCTG
AGGAAGAAGCGGAAATACGAGAAGCCCCAGGAGCTGAGTGGACGCAAGCGGGCCTCATCGCTTCAAACGT
CCCCCGGTTCCTCCTCTCACCTCTCGCCGAGGCCCCCTCTAGGCAGCAGCCTCAGCCCCTGGTGGAGATC
CAGTCTCACTTACTTCCAGCAGCAGCTCAAACCTGGCAAAGAAGATAAGCTTTTCAGGAAAAAGCGGCGG
TCCTGGAAGAACGCCGAGGACCGCATGGCGCTGGCCAACAAGCCCCTCCGGCGCTTCAAGCAGGAACCCG
AGGACGAACTGCCCGAGGCGCCCCCCAAGACCAGGGAGAGCGACCACTCCCGCTCCAGCTCCCCCACCGC
GGGACCCAGCACCGAAGGGGCCGAGGGCCCGGAGGAGAAGAAGAAGGTGAAGATGCGCCGGAAGCGGCGG
CTTCCCAACAAGGAGCTGAGCAGGGAGCTGAGCAAGGAGCTCAACCACGAGATCCAGAGGACGGAGAACA
GCCTGGCCAACGAGAACCAGCAGCCCATCAAGTCGGAGCCTGAGAGCGAGGGCGAGGAGCCCAAGCGGCC
CCCGGGCATCTGCGAGCGTCCCCACCGCTTCAGCAAGGGGCTCAACGGCACCCCCCGGGAGCTGCGGCAC
CAGCTGGGGCCCAGCCTGCGCAGCCCGCCCCGTGTCATCTCCCGGCCCCCACCCTCCGTGTCCCCGCCCA
AGTGTATCCAGATGGAGCGCCATGTGATCCGGCCACCCCCCATCAGCCCCCCGCCTGACTCGCTACCCCT
GGACGATGGGGCAGCCCACGTCATGCACAGGGAGGTGTGGATGGCCGTCTTCAGCTACCTCAGCCACCAA
GACCTGTGTGTGTGCATGCGGGTCTGCAGGACCTGGAACCGCTGGTGCTGCGATAAGCGGTTGTGGACCC
GCATTGACCTGAACCACTGCAAGTCTATCACACCCCTGATGCTGAGTGGCATCATCCGGCGACAGCCCGT
CTCCCTCGACCTCAGCTGGACCAATATCTCCAAGAAGCAGCTGAGCTGGCTCATCAACCGGCTGCCTGGG
CTCCGGGACTTGGTGCTGTCAGGCTGCTCATGGATCGCGGTCTCGGCCCTTTGCAGCTCCAGTTGTCCGC
TGCTCCGGACCCTGGATGTCCAGTGGGTGGAGGGACTAAAGGATGCCCAGATGCGGGATCTCCTGTCCCC
GCCCACAGACAACAGGCCAGGTCAGATGGACAATCGGAGCAAGCTCCGGAACATCGTGGAGCTGCGCCTG
GCAGGCCTGGACATCACAGATGCCTCCCTGCGGCTCATCATCCGCCACATGCCCCTGCTCTCCAAGCTCC
ACCTCAGTTACTGTAACCACGTCACCGACCAGTCTATCAACCTGCTCACTGCTGTTGGCACCACCACCCG
AGACTCCTTAACCGAGATCAACCTGTCTGACTGCAATAAGGTCACTGATCAGTGCCTGTCCTTCTTCAAA
CGCTGTGGAAACATCTGTCATATTGACCTGAGGTACTGCAAGCAAGTCACCAAGGAAGGCTGTGAGCAGT
TCATAGCCGAGATGTCTGTGAGTGTCCAGTTTGGGCAAGTAGAAGAAAAACTCCTGCAAAAACTGAGTAC
GCGTGAATTCGATGGATCCGGGGCCACCAACTTTTCCCTGCTGAAGCAGGCTGGCGACGTCGAGGAGAAC
CCTGGCCCTGGCTCCGGAGTGAGCAAGGGCGAGGAGGATAACATGGCCATCATCAAGGAGTTCATGCGCT
TCAAGGTGCACATGGAGGGCTCCGTGAACGGCCACGAGTTCGAGATCGAGGGCGAGGGCGAGGGCCGCCC
CTACGAGGGCACCCAGACCGCCAAGCTGAAGGTGACCAAGGGTGGCCCCCTGCCCTTCGCCTGGGACATC
CTGTCCCCTCAGTTCATGTACGGCTCCAAGGCCTACGTGAAGCACCCCGCCGACATCCCCGACTACTTGA
AGCTGTCCTTCCCCGAGGGCTTCAAGTGGGAGCGCGTGATGAACTTCGAGGACGGCGGCGTGGTGACCGT
GACCCAGGACTCCTCCCTGCAGGACGGCGAGTTCATCTACAAGGTGAAGCTGCGCGGCACCAACTTCCCC
TCCGACGGCCCCGTAATGCAGAAGAAGACCATGGGCTGGGAGGCCTCCTCCGAGCGGATGTACCCCGAGG
ACGGCGCCCTGAAGGGCGAGATCAAGCAGAGGCTGAAGCTGAAGGACGGCGGCCACTACGACGCTGAGGT
CAAGACCACCTACAAGGCCAAGAAGCCCGTGCAGCTGCCCGGCGCCTACAACGTCAACATCAAGTTGGAC
ATCACCTCCCACAACGAGGACTACACCATCGTGGAACAGTACGAACGCGCCGAGGGCCGCCACTCCACCG
GCGGCATGGACGAGCTGTACAAGTGAATCTAGAACGCGTTAAGTCGACAATCAACCTCTGGATTACAAAA
TTTGTGAAAGATTGACTGGTATTCTTAACTATGTTGCTCCTTTTACGCTATGTGGATACGCTGCTTTAAT
GCCTTTGTATCATGCTATTGCTTCCCGTATGGCTTTCATTTTCTCCTCCTTGTATAAATCCTGGTTGCTG
TCTCTTTATGAGGAGTTGTGGCCCGTTGTCAGGCAACGTGGCGTGGTGTGCACTGTGTTTGCTGACGCAA
CCCCCACTGGTTGGGGCATTGCCACCACCTGTCAGCTCCTTTCCGGGACTTTCGCTTTCCCCCTCCCTAT
TGCCACGGCGGAACTCATCGCCGCCTGCCTTGCCCGCTGCTGGACAGGGGCTCGGCTGTTGGGCACTGAC
AATTCCGTGGTGTTGTCGGGGAAATCATCGTCCTTTCCTTGGCTGCTCGCCTGTGTTGCCACCTGGATTC
TGCGCGGGACGTCCTTCTGCTACGTCCCTTCGGCCCTCAATCCAGCGGACCTTCCTTCCCGCGGCCTGCT
GCCGGCTCTGCGGCCTCTTCCGCGTCTTCGCCTTCGCCCTCAGACGAGTCGGATCTCCCTTTGGGCCGCT
TCCCCGCATCGATACCGTCGACCTCGAGACCTAGAAAAACATGGAGCAATCACAAGTAGCAATACAGCAG
CTACCAATGCTGATTGTGCCTGGCTAGAAGCACAAGAGGAGGAGGAGGTGGGTTTTCCAGTCACACCTCA
GGTACCTTTAAGACCAATGACTTACAAGGCAGCTGTAGATCTTAGCCACTTTTTAAAAGAAAAGGGGGGA
CTGGAAGGGCTAATTCACTCCCAACGAAGACAAGATATCCTTGATCTGTGGATCTACCACACACAAGGCT
ACTTCCCTGATTGGCAGAACTACACACCAGGGCCAGGGATCAGATATCCACTGACCTTTGGATGGTGCTA
CAAGGCTAGGWTSKSGSMGTACCTTTGATGTCCTGATTGGACTAGCAGAACTAGTACCAGTTGAGCAAGA
GAAGGTAGAAGAAGCCAATGAAGGAGAGAACACCCGCTTGTTACACCCTGTGAGCCTGCATGGGATGGAT
GACCCGGAGAGAGAAGTATTAGAGTGGAGGTTTGACAGCCGCCTAGCATTTCATCACATGGCCCGAGAGC
TGCATCCGGACTGTACTGGGTCTCTCTGGTTAGACCAGATCTGAGCCTGGGAGCTCTCTGGCTAACTAGG
GAACCCACTGCTTAAGCCTCAATAAAGCTTGCCTTGAGTGCTTCAAGTAGTGTGTGCCCGTCTGTTGTGT
GACTCTGGTAACTAGAGATCCCTCAGACCCTTTTAGTCAGTGTGGAAAATCTCTAGCAGGGCCCGTTTAA
ACCCGCTGATCAGCCTCGACTGTGCCTTCTAGTTGCCAGCCATCTGTTGTTTGCCCCTCCCCCGTGCCTT
CCTTGACCCTGGAAGGTGCCACTCCCACTGTCCTTTCCTAATAAAATGAGGAAATTGCATCGCATTGTCT
GAGTAGGTGTCATTCTATTCTGGGGGGTGGGGTGGGGCAGGACAGCAAGGGGGAGGATTGGGAAGACAAT
AGCAGGCATGCTGGGGATGCGGTGGGCTCTATGGCTTCTGAGGCGGAAAGAACCAGCTGGGGCTCTAGGG
GGTATCCCC
[124 nt withheld, positions 9530-9653]
C
[91 nt withheld, positions 9655-9745]
A
[49 nt withheld, positions 9747-9795]
CCTTTGACGTTGGAGTCCACGTTCTTT
[37 nt withheld, positions 9823-9859]
ACCCTATCTCGGTCTATTCTTTTGATTTATAAGGGATTTTGCCGATTTCGGCCTATTGGTTAAAAAATGA
GCTGATTTAACAAAAATTTAACGCGAATTAATTCTGTGGAATGTGTGTCAGTTAGGGTGTGGAAAGTCCC
CAGGCTCCCCAGCAGGCAGAAGTATGCAAAGCATGCATCTCAATTAGTCAGCAACCAGGTGTGGAAAGTC
CCCAGGCTCCCCAGCAGGCAGAAGTATGCAAAGCATGCATCTCAATTAGTCAGCAACCATAGTCCCGCCC
CTAACTCCGCCCATCCCGCCCCTAACTCCGCCCAGTTCCGCCCATTCTCCGCCCCATGGCTGACTAATTT
TTTTTATTTATGCAGAGGCCGAGGCCGCCTCTGCCTCTGAGCTATTCCAGAAGTAGTGAGGAGGCTTTTT
TGGAGGCCTAGGCTTTTGCAAAAAGCTCCCGGGAGCTTGTATATCCATTTTCGGATCTGATCAGCACGTG
TTGACAATTAATCATCGGCATAGTATATCGGCATAGTATAATACGACAAGGTGAGGAACTAAACCATGGC
CAAGTTGACCAGTGCCGTTCCGGTGCTCACCGCGCGCGACGTCGCCGGAGCGGTCGAGTTCTGGACCGAC
CGGCTCGGGTTCTCCCGGGACTTCGTGGAGGACGACTTCGCCGGTGTGGTCCGGGACGACGTGACCCTGT
TCATCAGCGCGGTCCAGGACCAGGTGGTGCCGGACAACACCCTGGCCTGGGTGTGGGTGCGCGGCCTGGA
CGAGCTGTACGCCGAGTGGTCGGAGGTCGTGTCCACGAACTTCCGGGACGCCTCCGGGCCGGCCATGACC
GAGATCGGCGAGCAGCCGTGGGGGCGGGAGTTCGCCCTGCGCGACCCGGCCGGCAACTGCGTGCACTTCG
TGGCCGAGGAGCAGGACTGACACGTGCTACGAGATTTCGATTCCACCGCCGCCTTCTATGAAAGGTTGGG
CTTCGGAATCGTTTTCCGGGACGCCGGCTGGATGATCCTCCAGCGCGGGGATCTCATGCTGGAGTTCTTC
GCCCACCCCAACTTGTTTATTGCAGCTTATAATGGTTACAAATAAAGCAATAGCATCACAAATTTCACAA
ATAAAGCATTTTTTTCACTGCATTCTAGTTGTGGTTTGTCCAAACTCATCAATGTATCTTATCATGTCTG
TATACCGTCGACCTCTAGCTAGAGCTTGGCGTAATCATGGTCATAGCTGTTTCCTGTGTGAAATTGTTAT
CCGCTCACAATTCCACACAACATACGAGCCGGAAGCATAAAGTGTAAAGCCTGGGGTGCCTAATGAGTGA
GCTAACTCACATTAATTGCGTTGCGCTCACTGCCCGCTTTCCAGTCGGGAAACCTGTCGTGCCAGCTGCA
TTAATGAATCGGCCAACGCGCGGGGAGAGGCGGTTTGCGTATTGGGCGCTCTTCCGCTTCCTCGCTCACT
GACTCGCTGCGCTCGGTCGTTCGGCTGCGGCGAGCGGTATCAGCTCACTCAAAGGCGGTAATACGGTTAT
CCACAGAATCAGGGGATAACGCAGGAAAGAACATGTGAGCAAAAGGCCAGCAAAAGGCCAGGAACCGTAA
AAAGGCCGCGTTGCTGGCGTTTTTCCATAGGCTCCGCCCCCCTGACGAGCATCACAAAAATCGACGCTCA
AGTCAGAGGTGGCGAAACCCGACAGGACTATAAAGATACCAGGCGTTTCCCCCTGGAAGCTCCCTCGTGC
GCTCTCCTGTTCCGACCCTGCCGCTTACCGGATACCTGTCCGCCTTTCTCCCTTCGGGAAGCGTGGCGCT
TTCTCATAGCTCACGCTGTAGGTATCTCAGTTCGGTGTAGGTCGTTCGCTCCAAGCTGGGCTGTGTGCAC
GAACCCCCCGTTCAGCCCGACCGCTGCGCCTTATCCGGTAACTATCGTCTTGAGTCCAACCCGGTAAGAC
ACGACTTATCGCCACTGGCAGCAGCCACTGGTAACAGGATTAGCAGAGCGAGGTATGTAGGCGGTGCTAC
AGAGTTCTTGAAGTGGTGGCCTAACTACGGCTACACTAGAAGAACAGTATTTGGTATCTGCGCTCTGCTG
AAGCCAGTTACCTTCGGAAAAAGAGTTGGTAGCTCTTGATCCGGCAAACAAACCACCGCTGGTAGCGGTG
GTTTTTTTGTTTGCAAGCAGCAGATTACGCGCAGAAAAAAAGGATCTCAAGAAGATCCTTTGATCTTTTC
TACGGGGTCTGACGCTCAGTGGAACGAAAACTCACGTTAAGGGATTTTGGTCATGAGATTATCAAAAAGG
ATCTTCACCTAGATCCTTTTAAATTAAAAATGAAGTTTTAAATCAATCTAAAGTATATATGAGTAAACTT
GGTCTGACAGTTACCAATGCTTAATCAGTGAGGCACCTATCTCAGCGATCTGTCTATTTCGTTCATCCAT
AGTTGCCTGACTCCCCGTCGTGTAGATAACTACGATACGGGAGGGCTTACCATCTGGCCCCAGTGCTGCA
ATGATACCGCGAGACCCACGCTCACCGGCTCCAGATTTATCAGCAATAAACCAGCCAGCCGGAAGGGCCG
AGCGCAGAAGTGGTCCTGCAACTTTATCCGCCTCCATCCAGTCTATTAATTGTTGCCGGGAAGCTAGAGT
AAGTAGTTCGCCAGTTAATAGTTTGCGCAACGTTGTTGCCATTGCTACAGGCATCGTGGTGTCACGCTCG
TCGTTTGGTATGGCTTCATTCAGCTCCGGTTCCCAACGATCAAGGCGAGTTACATGATCCCCCATGTTGT
GCAAAAAAGCGGTTAGCTCCTTCGGTCCTCCGATCGTTGTCAGAAGTAAGTTGGCCGCAGTGTTATCACT
CATGGTTATGGCAGCACTGCATAATTCTCTTACTGTCATGCCATCCGTAAGATGCTTTTCTGTGACTGGT
GAGTACTCAACCAAGTCATTCTGAGAATAGTGTATGCGGCGACCGAGTTGCTCTTGCCCGGCGTCAATAC
GGGATAATACCGCGCCACATAGCAGAACTTTAAAAGTGCTCATCATTGGAAAACGTTCTTCGGGGCGAAA
ACTCTCAAGGATCTTACCGCTGTTGAGATCCAGTTCGATGTAACCCACTCGTGCACCCAACTGATCTTCA
GCATCTTTTACTTTTACCAGCGTTTCTGGGTGAGCAAAAACAGGAAGGCAAAATGCCGCAAAAAAGGGAA
TAAGGGCGACACGGAAATGTTGAATACTCATACTCTTCCTTTTTCAATATTATTGAAGCATTTATCAGGG
TTATTGTCTCATGAGCGGATACATATTTGAATGTATTTAGAAAAATAAACAAATAGGGGTTCCGCGCACA
TTTCCCCGAAAAGTGCCACCTGACG
Features (pLannotate 1.2.2; 33 found; start..end, strand, type, name):
     30..82      -  misc_feature   bom (fragment): basis of mobility region from pBR322
    237..616     +  enhancer       CMV enhancer: human cytomegalovirus immediate early enhancer
    617..816     +  promoter       CMV promoter: human cytomegalovirus (CMV) immediate early promoter
    834..1014    +  LTR            5' LTR (truncated): truncated 5' long terminal repeat (LTR) from HIV-1
   1061..1186    +  misc_feature   HIV-1 Ψ: packaging signal of human immunodeficiency virus type 1
   1170..1533    +  CDS            HIV-1 gag (fragment): gag protein from human immunodeficiency virus 1; gag
   1679..1912    +  misc_feature   RRE: The Rev response element (RRE) of HIV-1 allows for Rev-dependent mRNA export from the nucleus to the cytoplasm.
   2289..2389    +  CDS            Rev (fragment): human immunodeficiency virus 1 (HIV-1) Rev protein; rev; enhances nuclear export of unspliced and incompletely spliced viral mRNAs
   2439..2556    +  misc_feature   cPPT/CTS: central polypurine tract and central termination sequence of HIV-1
   2613..2883    +  protein_bind   tetracycline response element: contains seven copies of the tetracycline operator tetO tetracycline repressor TetR
   2894..2911    +  misc_feature   MCS (fragment): pUC18/19 multiple cloning site
   2916..2954    +  promoter       minimal CMV promoter: human cytomegalovirus (CMV) immediate early promoter
   3061..7068    +  CDS            KDM2B: KDM2B_HUMAN - Also known as CXXC2, FBL10, FBXL10, JHDM1B, NDY1 From Homo sapiens (Human).
   7159..7863    +  CDS            mCherry: mCherry is a basic (constitutively fluorescent) red fluorescent protein published in 2004, derived from Discosoma sp.. It is reported to be a very rapidly-maturing monomer with low acid sensitivity.
   7889..8477    +  misc_feature   WPRE: woodchuck hepatitis virus posttranscriptional regulatory element
   8462..8824    +  CDS            nef (fragment): NEF_HV1LA - Experimental evidence at protein level: Swiss-Prot protein existence level 1. Extracellular Nef protein targets CD4(+) T-lymphocytes for apoptosis by interacting with CXCR4 surface receptors. From Human immunodeficiency virus type 1 group M subtype B (isolate Lai) (HIV-1).
   8871..9040    +  LTR            5' LTR (fragment): 5' long terminal repeat (LTR) from HIV-1
   9048..9228    +  LTR            5' LTR (truncated): truncated 5' long terminal repeat (LTR) from HIV-1
   9260..9484    +  polyA_signal   bGH poly(A) signal: bovine growth hormone polyadenylation signal
   9488..9509    +  promoter       SV40 promoter (fragment): SV40 enhancer and early promoter
   9530..9958    +  rep_origin     f1 ori (sequence partly withheld): f1 bacteriophage origin of replication; arrow indicates direction of (+) strand synthesis
   9972..10301   +  promoter       SV40 promoter: SV40 enhancer and early promoter
  10349..10396   +  promoter       EM7 promoter: synthetic bacterial promoter&nbsp
  10415..10789   +  CDS            BleoR: antibiotic-binding protein; Sh ble from Streptoalloteichus hindustanus; confers resistance to bleomycin, phleomycin, and Zeocin™
  10799..10924   +  CDS            ble (fragment): BLE_KLEPN - Experimental evidence at protein level: Swiss-Prot protein existence level 1. Binding protein with a strong affinity to the bleomycin family of antibiotics. Binds to CL990; an antimitotic-antibiotic compound. From Klebsiella pneumoniae.
  10919..11040   +  polyA_signal   SV40 poly(A) signal: SV40 polyadenylation signal
  11111..11133   -  protein_bind   lac operator (fragment): The lac repressor binds to the lac operator to inhibit transcription in E. coli. This inhibition can be relieved by adding lactose or isopropyl-β-D-thiogalactopyranoside (IPTG). lac repressor encoded by lacI
  11137..11167   -  promoter       lac promoter: promoter for the E. coli lac operon
  11182..11203   -  protein_bind   CAP binding site: CAP binding activates transcription in the presence of cAMP. E. coli catabolite activator protein
  11216..11308   -  CDS            lacI (fragment): lac repressor; lacI; The lac repressor binds to the lac operator to inhibit transcription in E. coli. This inhibition can be relieved by adding lactose or isopropyl-β-D-thiogalactopyranoside (IPTG).
  11491..12079   -  rep_origin     ori: high-copy-number ColE1/pMB1/pBR322/pUC origin of replication
  12250..13110   -  CDS            AmpR: β-lactamase; bla; confers resistance to ampicillin, carbenicillin, and related antibiotics
  13111..13215   -  promoter       AmpR promoter: bla
