[The description below was written by a language model from this plasmid's Addgene catalogue record and pLannotate feature annotations shown in this document.]
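Description:
Tet-O-FUW-KDM2B-P2A-mCherry is a tetracycline-inducible lentiviral transfer plasmid built on the Tet-O-FUW backbone for expression of human KDM2B (also known as FBXL10/JHDM1B) in mammalian cells. It is maintained in E. coli through a high-copy ColE1/pUC-type origin with ampicillin resistance. The backbone also carries an f1 origin and an SV40/EM7-driven bleomycin/Zeocin resistance cassette that lies outside the LTRs and so would not be transferred with the virus.

The viral genome is transcribed from a CMV enhancer/promoter fused to a truncated HIV-1 5' LTR, followed by the Ψ packaging signal with a partial gag region, the Rev response element and the cPPT/CTS. These elements support packaging, nuclear export of the genomic RNA and efficient transduction when helper functions are supplied in trans. The internal expression unit consists of a tetracycline response element with seven tetO copies upstream of a minimal CMV promoter, so transcription depends on a tetracycline-controlled transactivator that this plasmid does not annotate and that must be provided separately. This promoter drives the KDM2B coding sequence linked to mCherry. The P2A self-cleaving peptide named in the record is not annotated separately but would occupy the short gap between the two reading frames, yielding separate KDM2B and red fluorescent reporter proteins from one transcript. A WPRE follows to enhance transcript expression, then the 3' LTR region and a bGH polyadenylation signal.

The catalogue entry notes an ORF-specific barcode near the 3' LTR, which is not annotated in the feature tables. Such a barcode would allow the ORF to be identified in pooled overexpression experiments. Two sequence records are given, a full 13,244 nt assembly and a partial 9,461 nt read in reverse orientation covering the lentiviral cassette; they agree in their features.
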