Addgene plasmid #203852: Tet-O-FUW-KDM2B-P2A-mCherry
Purpose: Tet-inducible lentiviral plasmid expressing KDM2B-P2A-mCherry, with ORF specific barcode close to 3'LTR site
Depositing lab: Andrea Califano. Depositing organization: Columbia University. Publication: Systematic elucidation and pharmacological targeting of tumor-infiltrating regulatory T cell master regulators. Obradovic A, Ager C, Turunen M, Nirschl T, Khosravi-Maharlooei M, Iuga A, Jackson CM, Yegnasubramanian S, Tomassoni L, Fernandez EC, McCann P, Rogava M, DeMarzo AM, Kochel CM, Allaf M, Bivalacqua T, Lim M, Realubit R, Karan C, Drake CG, Califano A. Cancer Cell. 2023 May 8;41(5):933-949.e11. doi: 10.1016/j.ccell.2023.04.003. Epub 2023 Apr 27. PubMed 37116491.
Backbone
  Vector backbone: Tet-O-FUW
  Vector type: Mammalian Expression
Growth in bacteria
  Bacterial resistance: Ampicillin, 100 μg/mL
  Growth temperature: Room Temperature
  Growth strain: NEB Stable
  Copy number: High Copy
Gene/Insert
  Gene/Insert name: KDM2B
  Species: H. sapiens (human)
  Entrez Gene: KDM2B (a.k.a. CXXC2, FBXL10, Fbl10, JHDM1B, PCCX2)
  Cloning method: Restriction Enzyme; 5′ cloning site unknown (unknown if destroyed)
Terms and licenses: Academic/Nonprofit Terms; Industry Terms: Not Available to Industry
How to cite: Tet-O-FUW-KDM2B-P2A-mCherry was a gift from Andrea Califano (Addgene plasmid # 203852 ; http://n2t.net/addgene:203852 ; RRID:Addgene_203852)
